Addgene plasmid #69048: plenti-CAG-IKZF1-V1-Q146H-FLAG-IRES-GFP
Purpose: lentiviral expression of IKZF1 variant 1 with Q146H mutation and FLAG tag
Depositing lab: William Kaelin. Depositing organization: Dana-Farber Cancer Institute. Publication: The myeloma drug lenalidomide promotes the cereblon-dependent destruction of Ikaros proteins. Lu G, Middleton RE, Sun H, Naniong M, Ott CJ, Mitsiades CS, Wong KK, Bradner JE, Kaelin WG Jr. Science. 2014 Jan 17;343(6168):305-9. doi: 10.1126/science.1244917. Epub 2013 Nov 29. PubMed 24292623.
Backbone
  Vector backbone: plenti-CAG -IRES-GFP
  Vector type: Mammalian Expression, Lentiviral
Growth in bacteria
  Bacterial resistance: Kanamycin, 50 μg/mL
  Growth temperature: 30°C
  Growth strain: Stbl3
  Copy number: Unknown
Gene/Insert
  Gene/Insert name: IKZF1 (alt name: IKAROS family zinc finger 1)
  Species: H. sapiens (human)
  Mutation: splice variant 1, Q146H
  Entrez Gene: IKZF1 (a.k.a. CVID13, Hs.54452, IK1, IKAROS, LYF1, LyF-1, PPP1R92, PRO0758, ZNFN1A1)
  Promoter: CAG
  Tag / fusion protein: FLAG (C terminal on insert); IRES-GFP (C terminal on backbone)
  Cloning method: Gateway Cloning
  Sequencing primers: 5′ pCAG-F; 3′ pCDH-rev
Terms and licenses: Academic/Nonprofit Terms; Industry Terms: Not Available to Industry
How to cite: plenti-CAG-IKZF1-V1-Q146H-FLAG-IRES-GFP was a gift from William Kaelin (Addgene plasmid # 69048 ; http://n2t.net/addgene:69048 ; RRID:Addgene_69048)
