[The description below was written by a language model from this plasmid's Addgene catalogue record and pLannotate feature annotations shown in this document.]
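Description:
plenti-CAG-IKZF1-V1-Q146H-FLAG-IRES-GFP is an 11.7 kb lentiviral transfer plasmid for mammalian expression of human IKZF1 (Ikaros), splice variant 1, carrying a Q146H substitution and a C-terminal FLAG tag. It is built on the plenti-CAG-IRES-GFP backbone, with the IKZF1 open reading frame introduced by Gateway recombination, as shown by the flanking attB1 and attB2 sites. In bacteria it replicates from a high-copy ColE1/pUC-type origin and is selected with kanamycin through a Tn5 NeoR/KanR gene. That gene is preceded by both a bacterial promoter and the SV40 early promoter and followed by an HSV TK polyadenylation signal. This marker lies outside the LTR-bounded region, so it is not carried into the packaged vector genome. An f1 origin and an SV40 origin are also annotated.

The viral portion has a CMV enhancer/promoter driving a truncated HIV-1 5' LTR, an arrangement typical of Tat-independent, third-generation designs. This is followed by the Ψ packaging signal with a partial gag sequence, the RRE for Rev-dependent export of the genomic RNA, and the cPPT/CTS. A self-inactivating ΔU3 3' LTR closes the vector genome. Between these elements, the CAG promoter (CMV enhancer, chicken β-actin promoter and chimeric intron) transcribes a bicistronic message. IKZF1-Q146H-FLAG is translated first, and EGFP is translated from an EMCV IRES, so that green fluorescence marks transduced cells. A WPRE downstream of EGFP enhances transcript expression.

The stated purpose is lentiviral expression of the mutant Ikaros protein. The associated publication concerns lenalidomide-induced, cereblon-dependent destruction of Ikaros proteins, although the record does not describe the functional effect of Q146H.
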