Features (pLannotate 1.2.2; 32 found; start..end, strand, type, name):
    129..246     +  misc_feature   cPPT/CTS: central polypurine tract and central termination sequence of HIV-1
    344..723     +  enhancer       CMV enhancer: human cytomegalovirus immediate early enhancer
    725..1000    +  promoter       chicken β-actin promoter: No description available
   1001..2009    +  intron         chimeric intron: chimera between introns from chicken β-actin and rabbit β-globin
   2126..2143    +  protein_bind   attB1 (fragment): mutant version of attB; core recombination site for the Gateway® BP reaction BP Clonase™
   2149..3705    +  CDS            IKZF1: IKZF1_HUMAN - Also known as IK1, IKAROS, LYF1, ZNFN1A1. Experimental evidence at protein level: Swiss-Prot protein existence level 1. Transcription regulator of hematopoietic cell differentiation (PubMed:17934067). Binds gamma-satellite DNA (PubMed:17135265, PubMed:19141594). Plays a role in the development of lymphocytes, B- and T-cells. Binds and activates the enhancer (delta-A element) of the CD3-delta gene. Repressor of the TDT (fikzfterminal deoxynucleotidyltransferase) gene during thymocyte differentiation. Regulates transcription through association with both HDAC-dependent and HDAC-ind
   3707..3731    -  protein_bind   attB2: mutant version of attB; recombination site for the Gateway® BP reaction BP Clonase™
   3754..3774    +  CDS            FLAG (fragment): FLAG® epitope tag, followed by an enterokinase cleavage site
   3798..4358    +  misc_feature   IRES: internal ribosome entry site (IRES) of the encephalomyocarditis virus (EMCV)
   4361..5080    +  CDS            EGFP: the original enhanced GFP (Yang et al., 1996) mammalian codon-optimized
   5092..5122    +  misc_feature   MCS (fragment): pUC18/19 multiple cloning site
   5157..5745    +  misc_feature   WPRE: woodchuck hepatitis virus posttranscriptional regulatory element
   5746..5765    +  misc_feature   MCS (fragment): pBluescript multiple cloning site
   5767..5952    +  CDS            nef (fragment): NEF_HV1Z2 - Experimental evidence at protein level: Swiss-Prot protein existence level 1. Extracellular Nef protein targets CD4(+) T-lymphocytes for apoptosis by interacting with CXCR4 surface receptors. From Human immunodeficiency virus type 1 group M subtype D (isolate Z2/CDC-Z34) (HIV-1).
   5954..6187    +  LTR            3' LTR (ΔU3): self-inactivating 3' long terminal repeat (LTR) from HIV-1
   6259..6380    +  polyA_signal   SV40 poly(A) signal: SV40 polyadenylation signal
   6420..6555    +  rep_origin     SV40 ori: SV40 origin of replication
   6576..6594    -  promoter       T7 promoter: promoter for bacteriophage T7 RNA polymerase
   6617..6975    -  rep_origin     f1 ori (sequence partly withheld): f1 bacteriophage origin of replication; arrow indicates direction of (+) strand synthesis
   7002..7106    +  promoter       AmpR promoter: bla
   7108..7465    +  promoter       SV40 promoter: SV40 enhancer and early promoter
   7500..8294    +  CDS            NeoR/KanR: aminoglycoside phosphotransferase from Tn5; aph(3')-II (or nptII); confers resistance to neomycin, kanamycin, and G418 (Geneticin®)
   8315..8467    +  CDS            ble (fragment): BLE_KLEPN - Experimental evidence at protein level: Swiss-Prot protein existence level 1. Binding protein with a strong affinity to the bleomycin family of antibiotics. Binds to CL990; an antimitotic-antibiotic compound. From Klebsiella pneumoniae.
   8526..8573    +  polyA_signal   HSV TK poly(A) signal: herpes simplex virus thymidine kinase polyadenylation signal (Cole and Stacy, 1985)
   8902..9490    +  rep_origin     ori: high-copy-number ColE1/pMB1/pBR322/pUC origin of replication
   9665..9968    +  enhancer       CMV enhancer: human cytomegalovirus immediate early enhancer
   9969..10168   +  promoter       CMV promoter: human cytomegalovirus (CMV) immediate early promoter
  10186..10366   +  LTR            5' LTR (truncated): truncated 5' long terminal repeat (LTR) from HIV-1
  10413..10538   +  misc_feature   HIV-1 Ψ: packaging signal of human immunodeficiency virus type 1
  10522..10860   +  CDS            HIV-1 gag (fragment): gag protein from human immunodeficiency virus 1; gag
  11035..11268   +  misc_feature   RRE: The Rev response element (RRE) of HIV-1 allows for Rev-dependent mRNA export from the nucleus to the cytoplasm.
  11645..79      +  CDS            Rev (fragment) (across the origin): human immunodeficiency virus 1 (HIV-1) Rev protein; rev; enhances nuclear export of unspliced and incompletely spliced viral mRNAs
>Addgene plasmid #69048 | plenti-CAG-IKZF1-V1-Q146H-FLAG-IRES-GFP | depositor full sequence | sequence record 195163 | plenti-CAG-IKZF1-V1-Q146H-FLAG-IRES-GFP sequence 11666 bps
GACCCGACAGGCCCGAAGGAATAGAAGAAGAAGGTGGAGAGAGAGACAGAGACAGATCCATTCGATTAGT
GAACGGATCGGCACTGCGTGCGCCAATTCTGCAGACAAATGGCAGTATTCATCCACAATTTTAAAAGAAA
AGGGGGGATTGGGGGGTACAGTGCAGGGGAAAGAATAGTAGACATAATAGCAACAGACATACAAACTAAA
GAATTACAAAAACAAATTACAAAAATTCAAAATTTTCGGGTTTATTACAGGGACAGCAGAGATCCAGTTT
GGTTAGTACCGGGCCCGCTCTAGCCCTAGATTTAAATCGATGTACGGGCCAGATATACGCGTTGACATTG
ATTATTGACTAGTTATTAATAGTAATCAATTACGGGGTCATTAGTTCATAGCCCATATATGGAGTTCCGC
GTTACATAACTTACGGTAAATGGCCCGCCTGGCTGACCGCCCAACGACCCCCGCCCATTGACGTCAATAA
TGACGTATGTTCCCATAGTAACGCCAATAGGGACTTTCCATTGACGTCAATGGGTGGAGTATTTACGGTA
AACTGCCCACTTGGCAGTACATCAAGTGTATCATATGCCAAGTACGCCCCCTATTGACGTCAATGACGGT
AAATGGCCCGCCTGGCATTATGCCCAGTACATGACCTTATGGGACTTTCCTACTTGGCAGTACATCTACG
TATTAGTCATCGCTATTACCATGGTCGAGGTGAGCCCCACGTTCTGCTTCACTCTCCCCATCTCCCCCCC
CTCCCCACCCCCAATTTTGTATTTATTTATTTTTTAATTATTTTGTGCAGCGATGGGGGCGGGGGGGGGG
GGGGCGCGCGCCAGGCGGGGCGGGGCGGGGCGAGGGGCGGGGCGGGGCGAGGCGGAGAGGTGCGGCGGCA
GCCAATCAGAGCGGCGCGCTCCGAAAGTTTCCTTTTATGGCGAGGCGGCGGCGGCGGCGGCCCTATAAAA
AGCGAAGCGCGCGGCGGGCGGGAGTCGCTGCGTTGCCTTCGCCCCGTGCCCCGCTCCGCGCCGCCTCGCG
CCGCCCGCCCCGGCTCTGACTGACCGCGTTACTCCCACAGGTGAGCGGGCGGGACGGCCCTTCTCCTCCG
GGCTGTAATTAGCGCTTGGTTTAATGACGGCTCGTTTCTTTTCTGTGGCTGCGTGAAAGCCTTAAAGGGC
TCCGGGAGGGCCCTTTGTGCGGGGGGGAGCGGCTCGGGGGGTGCGTGCGTGTGTGTGTGCGTGGGGAGCG
CCGCGTGCGGCCCGCGCTGCCCGGCGGCTGTGAGCGCTGCGGGCGCGGCGCGGGGCTTTGTGCGCTCCGC
GTGTGCGCGAGGGGAGCGCGGCCGGGGGCGGTGCCCCGCGGTGCGGGGGGGCTGCGAGGGGAACAAAGGC
TGCGTGCGGGGTGTGTGCGTGGGGGGGTGAGCAGGGGGTGTGGGCGCGGCGGTCGGGCTGTAACCCCCCC
CTGCACCCCCCTCCCCGAGTTGCTGAGCACGGCCCGGCTTCGGGTGCGGGGCTCCGTGCGGGGCGTGGCG
CGGGGCTCGCCGTGCCGGGCGGGGGGTGGCGGCAGGTGGGGGTGCCGGGCGGGGCGGGGCCGCCTCGGGC
CGGGGAGGGCTCGGGGGAGGGGCGCGGCGGCCCCGGAGCGCCGGCGGCTGTCGAGGCGCGGCGAGCCGCA
GCCATTGCCTTTTATGGTAATCGTGCGAGAGGGCGCAGGGACTTCCTTTGTCCCAAATCTGGCGGAGCCG
AAATCTGGGAGGCGCCGCCGCACCCCCTCTAGCGGGCGCGGGCGAAGCGGTGCGGCGCCGGCAGGAAGGA
AATGGGCGGGGAGGGCCTTCGTGCGTCGCCGCGCCGCCGTCCCCTTCTCCATCTCCAGCCTCGGGGCTGC
CGCAGGGGGACGGCTGCCTTCGGGGGGGACGGGGCAGGGCGGGGTTCGGCTTCTGGCGTGTGACCGGCGG
CTCTAGAGCCTCTGCTAACCATGTTCATGCCTTCTTCTTTTTCCTACAGCTCCTGGGCAACGTGCTGGTT
ATTGTGCTGTCTCATCATTTTGGCAAAGAATTCCCCTAGCCGCGGAATCTAGACTGCCGGATCGAATTGT
CGACGAATTCGGATCTGGCCAATCACAAGTTTGTACAAAAAAGTTGGCATGGATGCTGATGAGGGTCAAG
ACATGTCCCAAGTTTCAGGGAAGGAAAGCCCCCCTGTAAGCGATACTCCAGATGAGGGCGATGAGCCCAT
GCCGATCCCCGAGGACCTCTCCACCACCTCGGGAGGACAGCAAAGCTCCAAGAGTGACAGAGTTGTGGCC
AGTAATGTTAAAGTAGAGACTCAGAGTGATGAAGAGAATGGGCGTGCCTGTGAAATGAATGGGGAAGAAT
GTGCGGAGGATTTACGAATGCTTGATGCCTCGGGAGAGAAAATGAATGGCTCCCACAGGGACCAAGGCAG
CTCGGCTTTGTCGGGAGTTGGAGGCATTCGACTTCCTAACGGAAAACTAAAGTGTGATATCTGTGGGATC
ATTTGCATCGGGCCCAATGTGCTCATGGTTCACAAAAGAAGCCACACTGGAGAACGGCCCTTCCATTGCA
ATCAGTGCGGGGCCTCATTCACCCAGAAGGGCAACCTGCTCCGGCACATCAAGCTGCATTCCGGGGAGAA
GCCCTTCAAATGCCACCTCTGCAACTACGCCTGCCGCCGGAGGGACGCCCTCACTGGCCACCTGAGGACG
CACTCCGTTGGTAAACCTCACAAATGTGGATATTGTGGCCGAAGCTATAAACAGCGAAGCTCTTTAGAGG
AACATAAAGAGCGCTGCCACAACTACTTGGAAAGCATGGGCCTTCCGGGCACACTGTACCCAGTCATTAA
AGAAGAAACTAATCACAGTGAAATGGCAGAAGACCTGTGCAAGATAGGATCAGAGAGATCTCTCGTGCTG
GACAGACTAGCAAGTAACGTCGCCAAACGTAAGAGCTCTATGCCTCAGAAATTTCTTGGGGACAAGGGCC
TGTCCGACACGCCCTACGACAGCAGCGCCAGCTACGAGAAGGAGAACGAAATGATGAAGTCCCACGTGAT
GGACCAAGCCATCAACAACGCCATCAACTACCTGGGGGCCGAGTCCCTGCGCCCGCTGGTGCAGACGCCC
CCGGGCGGTTCCGAGGTGGTCCCGGTCATCAGCCCGATGTACCAGCTGCACAAGCCGCTCGCGGAGGGCA
CCCCGCGCTCCAACCACTCGGCCCAGGACAGCGCCGTGGAGAACCTGCTGCTGCTCTCCAAGGCCAAGTT
GGTGCCCTCGGAGCGCGAGGCGTCCCCGAGCAACAGCTGCCAAGACTCCACGGACACCGAGAGCAACAAC
GAGGAGCAGCGCAGCGGTCTCATCTACCTGACCAACCACATCGCCCCGCACGCGCGCAACGGGCTGTCGC
TCAAGGAGGAGCACCGCGCCTACGACCTGCTGCGCGCCGCCTCCGAGAACTCGCAGGACGCGCTCCGCGT
GGTCAGCACCAGCGGGGAGCAGATGAAGGTGTACAAGTGCGAACACTGCCGGGTGCTCTTCCTGGATCAC
GTCATGTACACCATCCACATGGGCTGCCACGGCTTCCGTGATCCTTTTGAGTGCAACATGTGCGGCTACC
ACAGCCAGGACCGGTACGAGTTCTCGTCGCACATAACGCGAGGGGAGCACCGCTTCCACATGAGCTACCC
AACTTTCTTGTACAAAGTGGTGGGAGGAGGTGGATCTGGCGACTACAAGGACGACGATGACAAGTGACTC
GAGCGGGATCAATTCCGCCCCCCCCCTAACGTTACTGGCCGAAGCCGCTTGGAATAAGGCCGGTGTGCGT
TTGTCTATATGTTATTTTCCACCATATTGCCGTCTTTTGGCAATGTGAGGGCCCGGAAACCTGGCCCTGT
CTTCTTGACGAGCATTCCTAGGGGTCTTTCCCCTCTCGCCAAAGGAATGCAAGGTCTGTTGAATGTCGTG
AAGGAAGCAGTTCCTCTGGAAGCTTCTTGAAGACAAACAACGTCTGTAGCGACCCTTTGCAGGCAGCGGA
ACCCCCCACCTGGCGACAGGTGCCTCTGCGGCCAAAAGCCACGTGTATAAGATACACCTGCAAAGGCGGC
ACAACCCCAGTGCCACGTTGTGAGTTGGATAGTTGTGGAAAGAGTCAAATGGCTCTCCTCAAGCGTATTC
AACAAGGGGCTGAAGGATGCCCAGAAGGTACCCCATTGTATGGGATCTGATCTGGGGCCTCGGTGCACAT
GCTTTACATGTGTTTAGTCGAGGTTAAAAAAACGTCTAGGCCCCCCGAACCACGGGGACGTGGTTTTCCT
TTGAAAAACACGATAATACCATGGTGAGCAAGGGCGAGGAGCTGTTCACCGGGGTGGTGCCCATCCTGGT
CGAGCTGGACGGCGACGTAAACGGCCACAAGTTCAGCGTGTCCGGCGAGGGCGAGGGCGATGCCACCTAC
GGCAAGCTGACCCTGAAGTTCATCTGCACCACCGGCAAGCTGCCCGTGCCCTGGCCCACCCTCGTGACCA
CCCTGACCTACGGCGTGCAGTGCTTCAGCCGCTACCCCGACCACATGAAGCAGCACGACTTCTTCAAGTC
CGCCATGCCCGAAGGCTACGTCCAGGAGCGCACCATCTTCTTCAAGGACGACGGCAACTACAAGACCCGC
GCCGAGGTGAAGTTCGAGGGCGACACCCTGGTGAACCGCATCGAGCTGAAGGGCATCGACTTCAAGGAGG
ACGGCAACATCCTGGGGCACAAGCTGGAGTACAACTACAACAGCCACAACGTCTATATCATGGCCGACAA
GCAGAAGAACGGCATCAAGGTGAACTTCAAGATCCGCCACAACATCGAGGACGGCAGCGTGCAGCTCGCC
GACCACTACCAGCAGAACACCCCCATCGGCGACGGCCCCGTGCTGCTGCCCGACAACCACTACCTGAGCA
CCCAGTCCGCCCTGAGCAAAGACCCCAACGAGAAGCGCGATCACATGGTCCTGCTGGAGTTCGTGACCGC
CGCCGGGATCACTCTCGGCATGGACGAGCTGTACAAGTAAAGCGGCCGCGACTCTAGAGTCGACCTGCAG
GCATGCAAGCTTCAGGTAGCCGGCTAACGTTATCAAGCTTATCGATAATCAACCTCTGGATTACAAAATT
TGTGAAAGATTGACTGGTATTCTTAACTATGTTGCTCCTTTTACGCTATGTGGATACGCTGCTTTAATGC
CTTTGTATCATGCTATTGCTTCCCGTATGGCTTTCATTTTCTCCTCCTTGTATAAATCCTGGTTGCTGTC
TCTTTATGAGGAGTTGTGGCCCGTTGTCAGGCAACGTGGCGTGGTGTGCACTGTGTTTGCTGACGCAACC
CCCACTGGTTGGGGCATTGCCACCACCTGTCAGCTCCTTTCCGGGACTTTCGCTTTCCCCCTCCCTATTG
CCACGGCGGAACTCATCGCCGCCTGCCTTGCCCGCTGCTGGACAGGGGCTCGGCTGTTGGGCACTGACAA
TTCCGTGGTGTTGTCGGGGAAATCATCGTCCTTTCCTTGGCTGCTCGCCTGTGTTGCCACCTGGATTCTG
CGCGGGACGTCCTTCTGCTACGTCCCTTCGGCCCTCAATCCAGCGGACCTTCCTTCCCGCGGCCTGCTGC
CGGCTCTGCGGCCTCTTCCGCGTCTTCGCCTTCGCCCTCAGACGAGTCGGATCTCCCTTTGGGCCGCCTC
CCCGCATCGATACCGTCGACCTCGATCGAGACCTAGAAAAACATGGAGCAATCACAAGTAGCAATACAGC
AGCTACCAATGCTGATTGTGCCTGGCTAGAAGCACAAGAGGAGGAGGAGGTGGGTTTTCCAGTCACACCT
CAGGTACCTTTAAGACCAATGACTTACAAGGCAGCTGTAGATCTTAGCCACTTTTTAAAAGAAAAGGGGG
GACTGGAAGGGCTAATTCACTCCCAACGAAGACAAGATCTGCTTTTTGCTTGTACTGGGTCTCTCTGGTT
AGACCAGATCTGAGCCTGGGAGCTCTCTGGCTAACTAGGGAACCCACTGCTTAAGCCTCAATAAAGCTTG
CCTTGAGTGCTTCAAGTAGTGTGTGCCCGTCTGTTGTGTGACTCTGGTAACTAGAGATCCCTCAGACCCT
TTTAGTCAGTGTGGAAAATCTCTAGCAGTAGTAGTTCATGTCATCTTATTATTCAGTATTTATAACTTGC
AAAGAAATGAATATCAGAGAGTGAGAGGAACTTGTTTATTGCAGCTTATAATGGTTACAAATAAAGCAAT
AGCATCACAAATTTCACAAATAAAGCATTTTTTTCACTGCATTCTAGTTGTGGTTTGTCCAAACTCATCA
ATGTATCTTATCATGTCTGGCTCTAGCTATCCCGCCCCTAACTCCGCCCATCCCGCCCCTAACTCCGCCC
AGTTCCGCCCATTCTCCGCCCCATGGCTGACTAATTTTTTTTATTTATGCAGAGGCCGAGGCCGCCTCGG
CCTCTGAGCTATTCCAGAAGTAGTGAGGAGGCTTTTTTGGAGGCCTAGGGACGTACCCAATTCGCCCTAT
AGTGAGTCGTATTAGCATGTGAGCAAAAGGCCAGCATAAATCAAAAGAATAGACCGAGATAGGGT
[37 nt withheld, positions 6646-6682]
AAAGAACGTGGACTCCAACGTCAAAGG
[49 nt withheld, positions 6710-6758]
T
[91 nt withheld, positions 6760-6850]
G
[124 nt withheld, positions 6852-6975]
CAGGTGGCACTTTTCGGGGAAATGTGCGCGGAACCCCTATTTGTTTATTTTTCTAAATACATTCAAATAT
GTATCCGCTCATGAGACAATAACCCTGATAAATGCTTCAATAATATTGAAAAAGGAAGAGTCCTGAGGCG
GAAAGAACCAGCTGTGGAATGTGTGTCAGTTAGGGTGTGGAAAGTCCCCAGGCTCCCCAGCAGGCAGAAG
TATGCAAAGCATGCATCTCAATTAGTCAGCAACCAGGTGTGGAAAGTCCCCAGGCTCCCCAGCAGGCAGA
AGTATGCAAAGCATGCATCTCAATTAGTCAGCAACCATAGTCCCGCCCCTAACTCCGCCCATCCCGCCCC
TAACTCCGCCCAGTTCCGCCCATTCTCCGCCCCATGGCTGACTAATTTTTTTTATTTATGCAGAGGCCGA
GGCCGCCTCGGCCTCTGAGCTATTCCAGAAGTAGTGAGGAGGCTTTTTTGGAGGCCTAGGCTTTTGCAAA
GATCGATCAAGAGACAGGATGAGGATCGTTTCGCATGATTGAACAAGATGGATTGCACGCAGGTTCTCCG
GCCGCTTGGGTGGAGAGGCTATTCGGCTATGACTGGGCACAACAGACAATCGGCTGCTCTGATGCCGCCG
TGTTCCGGCTGTCAGCGCAGGGGCGCCCGGTTCTTTTTGTCAAGACCGACCTGTCCGGTGCCCTGAATGA
ACTGCAAGACGAGGCAGCGCGGCTATCGTGGCTGGCCACGACGGGCGTTCCTTGCGCAGCTGTGCTCGAC
GTTGTCACTGAAGCGGGAAGGGACTGGCTGCTATTGGGCGAAGTGCCGGGGCAGGATCTCCTGTCATCTC
ACCTTGCTCCTGCCGAGAAAGTATCCATCATGGCTGATGCAATGCGGCGGCTGCATACGCTTGATCCGGC
TACCTGCCCATTCGACCACCAAGCGAAACATCGCATCGAGCGAGCACGTACTCGGATGGAAGCCGGTCTT
GTCGATCAGGATGATCTGGACGAAGAGCATCAGGGGCTCGCGCCAGCCGAACTGTTCGCCAGGCTCAAGG
CGAGCATGCCCGACGGCGAGGATCTCGTCGTGACCCATGGCGATGCCTGCTTGCCGAATATCATGGTGGA
AAATGGCCGCTTTTCTGGATTCATCGACTGTGGCCGGCTGGGTGTGGCGGACCGCTATCAGGACATAGCG
TTGGCTACCCGTGATATTGCTGAAGAGCTTGGCGGCGAATGGGCTGACCGCTTCCTCGTGCTTTACGGTA
TCGCCGCTCCCGATTCGCAGCGCATCGCCTTCTATCGCCTTCTTGACGAGTTCTTCTGAGCGGGACTCTG
GGGTTCGAAATGACCGACCAAGCGACGCCCAACCTGCCATCACGAGATTTCGATTCCACCGCCGCCTTCT
ATGAAAGGTTGGGCTTCGGAATCGTTTTCCGGGACGCCGGCTGGATGATCCTCCAGCGCGGGGATCTCAT
GCTGGAGTTCTTCGCCCACCCTAGGGGGAGGCTAACTGAAACACGGAAGGAGACAATACCGGAAGGAACC
CGCGCTATGACGGCAATAAAAAGACAGAATAAAACGCACGGTGTTGGGTCGTTTGTTCATAAACGCGGGG
TTCGGTCCCAGGGCTGGCACTCTGTCGATACCCCACCGAGACCCCATTGGGGCCAATACGCCCGCGTTTC
TTCCTTTTCCCCACCCCACCCCCCAAGTTCGGGTGAAGGCCCAGGGCTCGCAGCCAACGTCGGGGCGGCA
GGCCCTGCCATAGCCTCAGGTTACTCATATATACTTTAGATTGATTTAAAACTTCATTTTTAATTTAAAA
GGATCTAGGTGAAGATCCTTTTTGATAATCTCATGACCAAAATCCCTTAACGTGAGTTTTCGTTCCACTG
AGCGTCAGACCCCGTAGAAAAGATCAAAGGATCTTCTTGAGATCCTTTTTTTCTGCGCGTAATCTGCTGC
TTGCAAACAAAAAAACCACCGCTACCAGCGGTGGTTTGTTTGCCGGATCAAGAGCTACCAACTCTTTTTC
CGAAGGTAACTGGCTTCAGCAGAGCGCAGATACCAAATACTGTTCTTCTAGTGTAGCCGTAGTTAGGCCA
CCACTTCAAGAACTCTGTAGCACCGCCTACATACCTCGCTCTGCTAATCCTGTTACCAGTGGCTGCTGCC
AGTGGCGATAAGTCGTGTCTTACCGGGTTGGACTCAAGACGATAGTTACCGGATAAGGCGCAGCGGTCGG
GCTGAACGGGGGGTTCGTGCACACAGCCCAGCTTGGAGCGAACGACCTACACCGAACTGAGATACCTACA
GCGTGAGCTATGAGAAAGCGCCACGCTTCCCGAAGGGAGAAAGGCGGACAGGTATCCGGTAAGCGGCAGG
GTCGGAACAGGAGAGCGCACGAGGGAGCTTCCAGGGGGAAACGCCTGGTATCTTTATAGTCCTGTCGGGT
TTCGCCACCTCTGACTTGAGCGTCGATTTTTGTGATGCTCGTCAGGGGGGCGGAGCCTATGGAAAAACGC
CAGCAACGCGGCCTTTTTACGGTTCCTGGCCTTTTGCTGGCCTTTTGCTCACATGTTCTTTCCTGCGTTA
TCCCCTGATTCTGTGGATAACCGTATTACCGCCATGCATTAGTTATTAATAGTAATCAATTACGGGGTCA
TTAGTTCATAGCCCATATATGGAGTTCCGCGTTACATAACTTACGGTAAATGGCCCGCCTGGCTGACCGC
CCAACGACCCCCGCCCATTGACGTCAATAATGACGTATGTTCCCATAGTAACGCCAATAGGGACTTTCCA
TTGACGTCAATGGGTGGAGTATTTACGGTAAACTGCCCACTTGGCAGTACATCAAGTGTATCATATGCCA
AGTACGCCCCCTATTGACGTCAATGACGGTAAATGGCCCGCCTGGCATTATGCCCAGTACATGACCTTAT
GGGACTTTCCTACTTGGCAGTACATCTACGTATTAGTCATCGCTATTACCATGGTGATGCGGTTTTGGCA
GTACATCAATGGGCGTGGATAGCGGTTTGACTCACGGGGATTTCCAAGTCTCCACCCCATTGACGTCAAT
GGGAGTTTGTTTTGGCACCAAAATCAACGGGACTTTCCAAAATGTCGTAACAACTCCGCCCCATTGACGC
AAATGGGCGGTAGGCGTGTACGGTGGGAGGTCTATATAAGCAGCGCGTTTTGCCTGTACTGGGTCTCTCT
GGTTAGACCAGATCTGAGCCTGGGAGCTCTCTGGCTAACTAGGGAACCCACTGCTTAAGCCTCAATAAAG
CTTGCCTTGAGTGCTTCAAGTAGTGTGTGCCCGTCTGTTGTGTGACTCTGGTAACTAGAGATCCCTCAGA
CCCTTTTAGTCAGTGTGGAAAATCTCTAGCAGTGGCGCCCGAACAGGGACTTGAAAGCGAAAGGGAAACC
AGAGGAGCTCTCTCGACGCAGGACTCGGCTTGCTGAAGCGCGCACGGCAAGAGGCGAGGGGCGGCGACTG
GTGAGTACGCCAAAAATTTTGACTAGCGGAGGCTAGAAGGAGAGAGATGGGTGCGAGAGCGTCAGTATTA
AGCGGGGGAGAATTAGATCGCGATGGGAAAAAATTCGGTTAAGGCCAGGGGGAAAGAAAAAATATAAATT
AAAACATATAGTATGGGCAAGCAGGGAGCTAGAACGATTCGCAGTTAATCCTGGCCTGTTAGAAACATCA
GAAGGCTGTAGACAAATACTGGGACAGCTACAACCATCCCTTCAGACAGGATCAGAAGAACTTAGATCAT
TATATAATACAGTAGCAACCCTCTATTGTGTGCATCAAAGGATAGAGATAAAAGACACCAAGGAAGCTTT
AGACAAGATAGAGGAAGAGCAAAACAAAAGTAAGACCACCGCACAGCAAGCGGCCGGCCGCTGATCTTCA
GACCTGGAGGAGGAGATATGAGGGACAATTGGAGAAGTGAATTATATAAATATAAAGTAGTAAAAATTGA
ACCATTAGGAGTAGCACCCACCAAGGCAAAGAGAAGAGTGGTGCAGAGAGAAAAAAGAGCAGTGGGAATA
GGAGCTTTGTTCCTTGGGTTCTTGGGAGCAGCAGGAAGCACTATGGGCGCAGCGTCAATGACGCTGACGG
TACAGGCCAGACAATTATTGTCTGGTATAGTGCAGCAGCAGAACAATTTGCTGAGGGCTATTGAGGCGCA
ACAGCATCTGTTGCAACTCACAGTCTGGGGCATCAAGCAGCTCCAGGCAAGAATCCTGGCTGTGGAAAGA
TACCTAAAGGATCAACAGCTCCTGGGGATTTGGGGTTGCTCTGGAAAACTCATTTGCACCACTGCTGTGC
CTTGGAATGCTAGTTGGAGTAATAAATCTCTGGAACAGATTTGGAATCACACGACCTGGATGGAGTGGGA
CAGAGAAATTAACAATTACACAAGCTTAATACACTCCTTAATTGAAGAATCGCAAAACCAGCAAGAAAAG
AATGAACAAGAATTATTGGAATTAGATAAATGGGCAAGTTTGTGGAATTGGTTTAACATAACAAATTGGC
TGTGGTATATAAAATTATTCATAATGATAGTAGGAGGCTTGGTAGGTTTAAGAATAGTTTTTGCTGTACT
TTCTATAGTGAATAGAGTTAGGCAGGGATATTCACCATTATCGTTTCAGACCCACCTCCCAACCCCGAGG
G
