>Addgene plasmid #69048 | plenti-CAG-IKZF1-V1-Q146H-FLAG-IRES-GFP | addgene partial sequence | sequence record 195165 | Addgene Partial NGS Result
TGGGCAACGTGCTGGTTATTGTGCTGTCTCATCATTTTGGCAAAGAATTCCCCTAGCCGCGGAATCTAGA
CTGCCGGATCGAATTGTCGACGAATTCGGATCTGGCCAATCACAAGTTTGTACAAAAAAGTTGGCATGGA
TGCTGATGAGGGTCAAGACATGTCCCAAGTTTCAGGGAAGGAAAGCCCCCCTGTAAGCGATACTCCAGAT
GAGGGCGATGAGCCCATGCCGATCCCCGAGGACCTCTCCACCACCTCGGGAGGACAGCAAAGCTCCAAGA
GTGACAGAGTTGTGGCCAGTAATGTTAAAGTAGAGACTCAGAGTGATGAAGAGAATGGGCGTGCCTGTGA
AATGAATGGGGAAGAATGTGCGGAGGATTTACGAATGCTTGATGCCTCGGGAGAGAAAATGAATGGCTCC
CACAGGGACCAAGGCAGCTCGGCTTTGTCGGGAGTTGGAGGCATTCGACTTCCTAACGGAAAACTAAAGT
GTGATATCTGTGGGATCATTTGCATCGGGCCCAATGTGCTCATGGTTCACAAAAGAAGCCACACTGGAGA
ACGGCCCTTCCATTGCAATCAGTGCGGGGCCTCATTCACCCAGAAGGGCAACCTGCTCCGGCACATCAAG
CTGCATTCCGGGGAGAAGCCCTTCAAATGCCACCTCTGCAACTACGCCTGCCGCCGGAGGGACGCCCTCA
CTGGCCACCTGAGGACGCACTCCGTTGGTAAACCTCACAAATGTGGATATTGTGGCCGAAGCTATAAACA
GCGAAGCTCTTTAGAGGAACATAAAGAGCGCTGCCACAACTACTTGGAAAGCATGGGCCTTCCGGGCACA
CTGTACCCAGTCATTAAAGAAGAAACTAATCACAGTGAAATGGCAGAAGACCTGTGCAAGATAGGATCAG
AGAGATCTCTCGTGCTGGACAGACTAGCAAGTAACGTCGCCAAACGTAAGAGCTCTATGCCTCAGAAATT
TCTTGGGGACAAGGGCCTGTCCGACACGCCCTACGACAGCAGCGCCAGCTACGAGAAGGAGAACGAAATG
ATGAAGTCCCACGTGATGGACCAAGCCATCAACAACGCCATCAACTACCTGGGGGCCGAGTCCCTGCGCC
CGCTGGTGCAGACGCCCCCGGGCGGTTCCGAGGTGGTCCCGGTCATCAGCCCGATGTACCAGCTGCACAA
GCCGCTCGCGGAGGGCACCCCGCGCTCCAACCACTCGGCCCAGGACAGCGCCGTGGAGAACCTGCTGCTG
CTCTCCAAGGCCAAGTTGGTGCCCTCGGAGCGCGAGGCGTCCCCGAGCAACAGCTGCCAAGACTCCACGG
ACACCGAGAGCAACAACGAGGAGCAGCGCAGCGGTCTCATCTACCTGACCAACCACATCGCCCCGCACGC
GCGCAACGGGCTGTCGCTCAAGGAGGAGCACCGCGCCTACGACCTGCTGCGCGCCGCCTCCGAGAACTCG
CAGGACGCGCTCCGCGTGGTCAGCACCAGCGGGGAGCAGATGAAGGTGTACAAGTGCGAACACTGCCGGG
TGCTCTTCCTGGATCACGTCATGTACACCATCCACATGGGCTGCCACGGCTTCCGTGATCCTTTTGAGTG
CAACATGTGCGGCTACCACAGCCAGGACCGGTACGAGTTCTCGTCGCACATAACGCGAGGGGAGCACCGC
TTCCACATGAGCTACCCAACTTTCTTGTACAAAGTGGTGGGAGGAGGTGGATCTGGCGACTACAAGGACG
ACGATGACAAGTGACTCGAGCGGGATCAATTCCGCCCCCCCCCTAACGTTACTGGCCGAAGCCGCTTGGA
ATAAGGCCGGTGTGCGTTTGTCTATATGTTATTTTCCACCATATTGCCGTCTTTTGGCAATGTGAGGGCC
CGGAAACCTGGCCCTGTCTTCTTGACGAGCATTCCTAGGGGTCTTTCCCCTCTCGCCAAAGGAATGCAAG
GTCTGTTGAATGTCGTGAAGGAAGCAGTTCCTCTGGAAGCTTCTTGAAGACAAACAACGTCTGTAGCGAC
CCTTTGCAGGCAGCGGAACCCCCCACCTGGCGACAGGTGCCTCTGCGGCCAAAAGCCACGTGTATAAGAT
ACACCTGCAAAGGCGGCACAACCCCAGTGCCACGTTGTGAGTTGGATAGTTGTGGAAAGAGTCAAATGGC
TCTCCTCAAGCGTATTCAACAAGGGGCTGAAGGATGCCCAGAAGGTACCCCATTGTATGGGATCTGATCT
GGGGCCTCGGTGCACATGCTTTACATGTGTTTAGTCGAGGTTAAAAAAACGTCTAGGCCCCCCGAACCAC
GGGGACGTGGTTTTCCTTTGAAAAACACGATAATACCATGGTGAGCAAGGGCGAGGAGCTGTTCACCGGG
GTGGTGCCCATCCTGGTCGAGCTGGACGGCGACGTAAACGGCCACAAGTTCAGCGTGTCCGGCGAGGGCG
AGGGCGATGCCACCTACGGCAAGCTGACCCTGAAGTTCATCTGCACCACCGGCAAGCTGCCCGTGCCCTG
GCCCACCCTCGTGACCACCCTGACCTACGGCGTGCAGTGCTTCAGCCGCTACCCCGACCACATGAAGCAG
CACGACTTCTTCAAGTCCGCCATGCCCGAAGGCTACGTCCAGGAGCGCACCATCTTCTTCAAGGACGACG
GCAACTACAAGACCCGCGCCGAGGTGAAGTTCGAGGGCGACACCCTGGTGAACCGCATCGAGCTGAAGGG
CATCGACTTCAAGGAGGACGGCAACATCCTGGGGCACAAGCTGGAGTACAACTACAACAGCCACAACGTC
TATATCATGGCCGACAAGCAGAAGAACGGCATCAAGGTGAACTTCAAGATCCGCCACAACATCGAGGACG
GCAGCGTGCAGCTCGCCGACCACTACCAGCAGAACACCCCCATCGGCGACGGCCCCGTGCTGCTGCCCGA
CAACCACTACCTGAGCACCCAGTCCGCCCTGAGCAAAGACCCCAACGAGAAGCGCGATCACATGGTCCTG
CTGGAGTTCGTGACCGCCGCCGGGATCACTCTCGGCATGGACGAGCTGTACAAGTAAAGCGGCCGCGACT
CTAGAGTCGACCTGCAGGCATGCAAGCTTCAGGTAGCCGGCTAACGTTATCAAGCTTATCGATAATCAAC
CTCTGGATTACAAAATTTGTGAAAGATTGACTGGTATTCTTAACTATGTTGCTCCTTTTACGCTATGTGG
ATACGCTGCTTTAATGCCTTTGTATCATGCTATTGCTTCCCGTATGGCTTTCATTTTCTCCTCCTTGTAT
AAATCCTGGTTGCTGTCTCTTTATGAGGAGTTGTGGCCCGTTGTCAGGCAACGTGGCGTGGTGTGCACTG
TGTTTGCTGACGCAACCCCCACTGGTTGGGGCATTGCCACCACCTGTCAGCTCCTTTCCGGGACTTTCGC
TTTCCCCCTCCCTATTGCCACGGCGGAACTCATCGCCGCCTGCCTTGCCCGCTGCTGGACAGGGGCTCGG
CTGTTGGGCACTGACAATTCCGTGGTGTTGTCGGGGAAATCATCGTCCTTTCCTTGGCTGCTCGCCTGTG
TTGCCACCTGGATTCTGCGCGGGACGTCCTTCTGCTACGTCCCTTCGGCCCTCAATCCAGCGGACCTTCC
TTCCCGCGGCCTGCTGCCGGCTCTGCGGCCTCTTCCGCGTCTTCGCCTTCGCCCTCAGACGAGTCGGATC
TCCCTTTGGGCCGCCTCCCCGCATCGATACCGTCGACCTCGATCGAGACCTAGAAAAACATGGAGCAATC
ACAAGTAGCAATACAGCAGCTACCAATGCTGATTGTGCCTGGCTAGAAGCACAAGAGGAGGAGGAGGTGG
GTTTTCCAGTCACACCTCAGGTACCTTTAAGACCAATGACTTACAAGGCAGCTGTAGATCTTAGCCACTT
TTTAAAAGAAAAGGGGGGACTGGAAGGGCTAATTCACTCCCAACGAAGACAAGATCTGCTTTTTGCTTGT
ACTGGGTCTCTCTGGTTAGACCAGATCTGAGCCTGGGAGCTCTCTGGCTAACTAGGGAACCCACTGCTTA
AGCCTCAATAAAGCTTGCCTTGAGTGCTTCAAGTAGTGTGTGCCCGTCTGTTGTGTGACTCTGGTAACTA
GAGATCCCTCAGACCCTTTTAGTCAGTGTGGAAAATCTCTAGCAGTAGTAGTTCATGTCATCTTATTATT
CAGTATTTATAACTTGCAAAGAAATGAATATCAGAGAGTGAGAGGAACTTGTTTATTGCAGCTTATAATG
GTTACAAATAAAGCAATAGCATCACAAATTTCACAAATAAAGCATTTTTTTCACTGCATTCTAGTTGTGG
TTTGTCCAAACTCATCAATGTATCTTATCATGTCTGGCTCTAGCTATCCCGCCCCTAACTCCGCCCATCC
CGCCCCTAACTCCGCCCAGTTCCGCCCATTCTCCGCCCCATGGCTGACTAATTTTTTTTATTTATGCAGA
GGCCGAGGCCGCCTCGGCCTCTGAGCTATTCCAGAAGTAGTGAGGAGGCTTTTTTGGAGGCCTAGGGACG
TACCCAATTCGCCCTATAGTGAGTCGTATTAGCATGTGAGCAAAAGGCCAGCATAAATCAAAAGAATAGA
CCGAGATAGGGT
[37 nt withheld, positions 4633-4669]
AAAGAACGTGGACTCCAACGTCAAAGG
[49 nt withheld, positions 4697-4745]
T
[91 nt withheld, positions 4747-4837]
G
[124 nt withheld, positions 4839-4962]
CAGGTGGCACTTTTCGGGGAAATGTGCGCGGAACCCCTATTTGTTTATTTTTCTAAATACATTCAAATAT
GTATCCGCTCATGAGACAATAACCCTGATAAATGCTTCAATAATATTGAAAAAGGAAGAGTCCTGAGGCG
GAAAGAACCAGCTGTGGAATGTGTGTCAGTTAGGGTGTGGAAAGTCCCCAGGCTCCCCAGCAGGCAGAAG
TATGCAAAGCATGCATCTCAATTAGTCAGCAACCAGGTGTGGAAAGTCCCCAGGCTCCCCAGCAGGCAGA
AGTATGCAAAGCATGCATCTCAATTAGTCAGCAACCATAGTCCCGCCCCTAACTCCGCCCATCCCGCCCC
TAACTCCGCCCAGTTCCGCCCATTCTCCGCCCCATGGCTGACTAATTTTTTTTATTTATGCAGAGGCCGA
GGCCGCCTCGGCCTCTGAGCTATTCCAGAAGTAGTGAGGAGGCTTTTTTGGAGGCCTAGGCTTTTGCAAA
GATCGATCAAGAGACAGGATGAGGATCGTTTCGCATGATTGAACAAGATGGATTGCACGCAGGTTCTCCG
GCCGCTTGGGTGGAGAGGCTATTCGGCTATGACTGGGCACAACAGACAATCGGCTGCTCTGATGCCGCCG
TGTTCCGGCTGTCAGCGCAGGGGCGCCCGGTTCTTTTTGTCAAGACCGACCTGTCCGGTGCCCTGAATGA
ACTGCAAGACGAGGCAGCGCGGCTATCGTGGCTGGCCACGACGGGCGTTCCTTGCGCAGCTGTGCTCGAC
GTTGTCACTGAAGCGGGAAGGGACTGGCTGCTATTGGGCGAAGTGCCGGGGCAGGATCTCCTGTCATCTC
ACCTTGCTCCTGCCGAGAAAGTATCCATCATGGCTGATGCAATGCGGCGGCTGCATACGCTTGATCCGGC
TACCTGCCCATTCGACCACCAAGCGAAACATCGCATCGAGCGAGCACGTACTCGGATGGAAGCCGGTCTT
GTCGATCAGGATGATCTGGACGAAGAGCATCAGGGGCTCGCGCCAGCCGAACTGTTCGCCAGGCTCAAGG
CGAGCATGCCCGACGGCGAGGATCTCGTCGTGACCCATGGCGATGCCTGCTTGCCGAATATCATGGTGGA
AAATGGCCGCTTTTCTGGATTCATCGACTGTGGCCGGCTGGGTGTGGCGGACCGCTATCAGGACATAGCG
TTGGCTACCCGTGATATTGCTGAAGAGCTTGGCGGCGAATGGGCTGACCGCTTCCTCGTGCTTTACGGTA
TCGCCGCTCCCGATTCGCAGCGCATCGCCTTCTATCGCCTTCTTGACGAGTTCTTCTGAGCGGGACTCTG
GGGTTCGAAATGACCGACCAAGCGACGCCCAACCTGCCATCACGAGATTTCGATTCCACCGCCGCCTTCT
ATGAAAGGTTGGGCTTCGGAATCGTTTTCCGGGACGCCGGCTGGATGATCCTCCAGCGCGGGGATCTCAT
GCTGGAGTTCTTCGCCCACCCTAGGGGGAGGCTAACTGAAACACGGAAGGAGACAATACCGGAAGGAACC
CGCGCTATGACGGCAATAAAAAGACAGAATAAAACGCACGGTGTTGGGTCGTTTGTTCATAAACGCGGGG
TTCGGTCCCAGGGCTGGCACTCTGTCGATACCCCACCGAGACCCCATTGGGGCCAATACGCCCGCGTTTC
TTCCTTTTCCCCACCCCACCCCCCAAGTTCGGGTGAAGGCCCAGGGCTCGCAGCCAACGTCGGGGCGGCA
GGCCCTGCCATAGCCTCAGGTTACTCATATATACTTTAGATTGATTTAAAACTTCATTTTTAATTTAAAA
GGATCTAGGTGAAGATCCTTTTTGATAATCTCATGACCAAAATCCCTTAACGTGAGTTTTCGTTCCACTG
AGCGTCAGACCCCGTAGAAAAGATCAAAGGATCTTCTTGAGATCCTTTTTTTCTGCGCGTAATCTGCTGC
TTGCAAACAAAAAAACCACCGCTACCAGCGGTGGTTTGTTTGCCGGATCAAGAGCTACCAACTCTTTTTC
CGAAGGTAACTGGCTTCAGCAGAGCGCAGATACCAAATACTGTTCTTCTAGTGTAGCCGTAGTTAGGCCA
CCACTTCAAGAACTCTGTAGCACCGCCTACATACCTCGCTCTGCTAATCCTGTTACCAGTGGCTGCTGCC
AGTGGCGATAAGTCGTGTCTTACCGGGTTGGACTCAAGACGATAGTTACCGGATAAGGCGCAGCGGTCGG
GCTGAACGGGGGGTTCGTGCACACAGCCCAGCTTGGAGCGAACGACCTACACCGAACTGAGATACCTACA
GCGTGAGCTATGAGAAAGCGCCACGCTTCCCGAAGGGAGAAAGGCGGACAGGTATCCGGTAAGCGGCAGG
GTCGGAACAGGAGAGCGCACGAGGGAGCTTCCAGGGGGAAACGCCTGGTATCTTTATAGTCCTGTCGGGT
TTCGCCACCTCTGACTTGAGCGTCGATTTTTGTGATGCTCGTCAGGGGGGCGGAGCCTATGGAAAAACGC
CAGCAACGCGGCCTTTTTACGGTTCCTGGCCTTTTGCTGGCCTTTTGCTCACATGTTCTTTCCTGCGTTA
TCCCCTGATTCTGTGGATAACCGTATTACCGCCATGCATTAGTTATTAATAGTAATCAATTACGGGGTCA
TTAGTTCATAGCCCATATATGGAGTTCCGCGTTACATAACTTACGGTAAATGGCCCGCCTGGCTGACCGC
CCAACGACCCCCGCCCATTGACGTCAATAATGACGTATGTTCCCATAGTAACGCCAATAGGGACTTTCCA
TTGACGTCAATGGGTGGAGTATTTACGGTAAACTGCCCACTTGGCAGTACATCAAGTGTATCATATGCCA
AGTACGCCCCCTATTGACGTCAATGACGGTAAATGGCCCGCCTGGCATTATGCCCAGTACATGACCTTAT
GGGACTTTCCTACTTGGCAGTACATCTACGTATTAGTCATCGCTATTACCATGGTGATGCGGTTTTGGCA
GTACATCAATGGGCGTGGATAGCGGTTTGACTCACGGGGATTTCCAAGTCTCCACCCCATTGACGTCAAT
GGGAGTTTGTTTTGGCACCAAAATCAACGGGACTTTCCAAAATGTCGTAACAACTCCGCCCCATTGACGC
AAATGGGCGGTAGGCGTGTACGGTGGGAGGTCTATATAAGCAGCGCGTTTTGCCTGTACTGGGTCTCTCT
GGTTAGACCAGATCTGAGCCTGGGAGCTCTCTGGCTAACTAGGGAACCCACTGCTTAAGCCTCAATAAAG
CTTGCCTTGAGTGCTTCAAGTAGTGTGTGCCCGTCTGTTGTGTGACTCTGGTAACTAGAGATCCCTCAGA
CCCTTTTAGTCAGTGTGGAAAATCTCTAGCAGTGGCGCCCGAACAGGGACTTGAAAGCGAAAGGGAAACC
AGAGGAGCTCTCTCGACGCAGGACTCGGCTTGCTGAAGCGCGCACGGCAAGAGGCGAGGGGCGGCGACTG
GTGAGTACGCCAAAAATTTTGACTAGCGGAGGCTAGAAGGAGAGAGATGGGTGCGAGAGCGTCAGTATTA
AGCGGGGGAGAATTAGATCGCGATGGGAAAAAATTCGGTTAAGGCCAGGGGGAAAGAAAAAATATAAATT
AAAACATATAGTATGGGCAAGCAGGGAGCTAGAACGATTCGCAGTTAATCCTGGCCTGTTAGAAACATCA
GAAGGCTGTAGACAAATACTGGGACAGCTACAACCATCCCTTCAGACAGGATCAGAAGAACTTAGATCAT
TATATAATACAGTAGCAACCCTCTATTGTGTGCATCAAAGGATAGAGATAAAAGACACCAAGGAAGCTTT
AGACAAGATAGAGGAAGAGCAAAACAAAAGTAAGACCACCGCACAGCAAGCGGCCGGCCGCTGATCTTCA
GACCTGGAGGAGGAGATATGAGGGACAATTGGAGAAGTGAATTATATAAATATAAAGTAGTAAAAATTGA
ACCATTAGGAGTAGCACCCACCAAGGCAAAGAGAAGAGTGGTGCAGAGAGAAAAAAGAGCAGTGGGAATA
GGAGCTTTGTTCCTTGGGTTCTTGGGAGCAGCAGGAAGCACTATGGGCGCAGCGTCAATGACGCTGACGG
TACAGGCCAGACAATTATTGTCTGGTATAGTGCAGCAGCAGAACAATTTGCTGAGGGCTATTGAGGCGCA
ACAGCATCTGTTGCAACTCACAGTCTGGGGCATCAAGCAGCTCCAGGCAAGAATCCTGGCTGTGGAAAGA
TACCTAAAGGATCAACAGCTCCTGGGGATTTGGGGTTGCTCTGGAAAACTCATTTGCACCACTGCTGTGC
CTTGGAATGCTAGTTGGAGTAATAAATCTCTGGAACAGATTTGGAATCACACGACCTGGATGGAGTGGGA
CAGAGAAATTAACAATTACACAAGCTTAATACACTCCTTAATTGAAGAATCGCAAAACCAGCAAGAAAAG
AATGAACAAGAATTATTGGAATTAGATAAATGGGCAAGTTTGTGGAATTGGTTTAACATAACAAATTGGC
TGTGGTATATAAAATTATTCATAATGATAGTAGGAGGCTTGGTAGGTTTAAGAATAGTTTTTGCTGTACT
TTCTATAGTGAATAGAGTTAGGCAGGGATATTCACCATTATCGTTTCAGACCCACCTCCCAACCCCGAGG
GGACCCGACAGGCCCGAAGGAATAGAAGAAGAAGGTGGAGAGAGAGACAGAGACAGATCCATTCGATTAG
TGAACGGATCGGCACTGCGTGCGCCAATTCTGCAGACAAATGGCAGTATTCATCCACAATTTTAAAAGAA
AAGGGGGGATTGGGGGGTACAGTGCAGGGGAAAGAATAGTAGACATAATAGCAACAGACATACAAACTAA
AGAATTACAAAAACAAATTACAAAAATTCAAAATTTTCGGGTTTATTACAGGGACAGCAGAGATCCAGTT
TGGTTAGTACCGGGCCCGCTCTAGCCCTAGATTTAAATCGATGTACGGGCCAGATATACGCGTTGACATT
GATTATTGACTAGTTATTAATAGTAATCAATTACGGGGTCATTAGTTCATAGCCCATATATGGAGTTCCG
CGTTACATAACTTACGGTAAATGGCCCGCCTGGCTGACCGCCCAACGACCCCCGCCCATTGACGTCAATA
ATGACGTATGTTCCCATAGTAACGCCAATAGGGACTTTCCATTGACGTCAATGGGTGGAGTATTTACGGT
AAACTGCCCACTTGGCAGTACATCAAGTGTATCATATGCCAAGTACGCCCCCTATTGACGTCAATGACGG
TAAATGGCCCGCCTGGCATTATGCCCAGTACATGACCTTATGGGACTTTCCTACTTGGCAGTACATCTAC
GTATTAGTCATCGCTATTACCATGGTCGAGGTGAGCCCCACGTTCTGCTTCACTCTCCCCATCT
